Addgene plasmid #195961: 768 pME mApple-CAAX
Purpose: Gateway pME fluorophore
Depositing lab: Kristen Kwan & Christian Mosimann. Depositing organization: University of Utah. Publication: Next-generation plasmids for transgenesis in zebrafish and beyond. Kemmler CL, Moran HR, Murray BF, Scoresby A, Klem JR, Eckert RL, Lepovsky E, Bertho S, Nieuwenhuize S, Burger S, D'Agati G, Betz C, Puller AC, Felker A, Ditrychova K, Botschi S, Affolter M, Rohner N, Lovely CB, Kwan KM, Burger A, Mosimann C. Development. 2023 Mar 28:dev.201531. doi: 10.1242/dev.201531. PubMed 36975217.
Backbone
  Vector backbone: pENTR/D
  Vector type: Other
Growth in bacteria
  Bacterial resistance: Kanamycin, 50 μg/mL
  Growth temperature: 37°C
  Growth strain: DH5alpha
  Copy number: High Copy
Gene/Insert
  Gene/Insert name: mApple-CAAX (membrane)
  Species: Other
  Cloning method: Restriction Enzyme; 5′ cloning site Unknown (unknown if destroyed)
Terms and licenses: Academic/Nonprofit Terms; Industry Terms: Not Available to Industry
Depositor comments: Please visit https://www.biorxiv.org/content/10.1101/2022.12.13.520107v1.article-info for bioRxiv preprint.
How to cite: 768 pME mApple-CAAX was a gift from Kristen Kwan & Christian Mosimann (Addgene plasmid # 195961 ; http://n2t.net/addgene:195961 ; RRID:Addgene_195961)
