[The description below was written by a language model from this plasmid's Addgene catalogue record and pLannotate feature annotations shown in this document.]
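Description:
768 pME mApple-CAAX is a Gateway middle-entry clone built on the pENTR/D backbone, a small (about 3.3 kb) bacterial plasmid that has no eukaryotic promoter of its own and is not meant to be expressed directly. It is propagated in E. coli through a high-copy ColE1/pUC-type origin and selected with kanamycin via the aph(3')-Ia resistance gene. The backbone also carries the rrnB T1 and T2 transcription terminators, which insulate the cloning region from read-through transcription, a T7 promoter lying downstream of the insert in the reverse orientation, and short annotated remnants of lacI and lacZα that appear to be non-functional backbone fragments.

The payload sits between attL1 and attL2 sites and consists of the coding sequence for mApple, a rapidly maturing monomeric red fluorescent protein derived from Discosoma, fused in frame at its C-terminus to a short fragment of human H-Ras. That fragment supplies the CAAX prenylation motif, which directs lipid modification and anchoring of the fluorophore to the membrane, so the fusion outlines cells rather than filling the cytoplasm. In an LR Clonase reaction the attL sites recombine with matching attR sites, allowing the cassette to be assembled into a destination vector, typically in a multisite scheme alongside a 5′ entry clone supplying a promoter or enhancer and a 3′ entry clone supplying a polyadenylation signal or further elements. The record describes it as a Gateway pME fluorophore module from a plasmid toolkit for transgenesis in zebrafish and other systems, where it would serve as a membrane-localised red reporter under regulatory sequences chosen by the user.
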