Features (pLannotate 1.2.2; 11 found; start..end, strand, type, name):
     33..132     +  protein_bind   attL1: mutant version of attL; recombination site for the Gateway® LR reaction LR Clonase™
    138..845     +  CDS            mApple: mApple is a basic (constitutively fluorescent) red fluorescent protein published in 2008, derived from Discosoma sp.. It is reported to be a rapidly-maturing monomer with high acid sensitivity.
    845..908     +  CDS            H-Ras (fragment): human small GTPase proto-oncoprotein
    910..1009    -  protein_bind   attL2: mutant version of attL; recombination site for the Gateway® LR reaction LR Clonase™
   1027..1045    -  promoter       T7 promoter: promoter for bacteriophage T7 RNA polymerase
   1179..1988    +  CDS            KanR: aminoglycoside phosphotransferase; aph(3')-Ia; confers resistance to kanamycin in bacteria or G418 (Geneticin®) in eukaryotes
   2135..2723    +  rep_origin     ori: high-copy-number ColE1/pMB1/pBR322/pUC origin of replication
   2906..2998    +  CDS            lacI (fragment): lac repressor; lacI; The lac repressor binds to the lac operator to inhibit transcription in E. coli. This inhibition can be relieved by adding lactose or isopropyl-β-D-thiogalactopyranoside (IPTG).
   3053..3080    -  terminator     rrnB T2 terminator: transcription terminator T2 from the E. coli rrnB gene
   3212..3255    +  terminator     rrnB T1 terminator: Escherichia coli rrnB; transcription terminator T1 from the E. coli rrnB gene
   3302..17      -  CDS            lacZα (fragment) (across the origin): LacZα fragment of β-galactosidase; lacZ fragment
>Addgene plasmid #195961 | 768 pME mApple-CAAX | addgene full sequence | sequence record 385184 | Addgene NGS Result
GTAAAACGACGGCCAGTCTTAAGCTCGGGCCCCAAATAATGATTTTATTTTGACTGATAGTGACCTGTTC
GTTGCAACAAATTGATGAGCAATGCTTTTTTATAATGCCAACTTTGTACAAAAAAGCAGGCTGGACCATG
GTGAGCAAGGGCGAGGAGAATAACATGGCCATCATCAAGGAGTTCATGCGCTTCAAGGTGCACATGGAGG
GCTCCGTGAACGGCCACGAGTTCGAGATCGAGGGCGAGGGCGAGGGCCGCCCCTACGAGGCCTTTCAGAC
CGCTAAGCTGAAGGTGACCAAGGGTGGCCCCCTGCCCTTCGCCTGGGACATCCTGTCCCCTCAGTTCATG
TACGGCTCCAAGGTCTACATTAAGCACCCAGCCGACATCCCCGACTACTTCAAGCTGTCCTTCCCCGAGG
GCTTCAGGTGGGAGCGCGTGATGAACTTCGAGGACGGCGGCATTATTCACGTTAACCAGGACTCCTCCCT
GCAGGACGGCGTGTTCATCTACAAGGTGAAGCTGCGCGGCACCAACTTCCCCTCCGACGGCCCCGTAATG
CAGAAGAAGACCATGGGCTGGGAGGCCTCCGAGGAGCGGATGTACCCCGAGGACGGCGCCCTGAAGAGCG
AGATCAAGAAGAGGCTGAAGCTGAAGGACGGCGGCCACTACGCCGCCGAGGTCAAGACCACCTACAAGGC
CAAGAAGCCCGTGCAGCTGCCCGGCGCCTACATCGTCGACATCAAGTTGGACATCGTGTCCCACAACGAG
GACTACACCATCGTGGAACAGTACGAACGCGCCGAGGGCCGCCACTCCACCGGCGGCATGGACGAGCTGT
ACAAGAAGCTGAACCCTCCTGATGAGAGTGGCCCCGGCTGCATGAGCTGCAAGTGTGTGCTCTCCTGACA
CCCAGCTTTCTTGTACAAAGTTGGCATTATAAGAAAGCATTGCTTATCAATTTGTTGCAACGAACAGGTC
ACTATCAGTCAAAATAAAATCATTATTTGCCATCCAGCTGATATCCCCTATAGTGAGTCGTATTACATGG
TCATAGCTGTTTCCTGGCAGCTCTGGCCCGTGTCTCAAAATCTCTGATGTTACATTGCACAAGATAAAAA
TATATCATCATGAACAATAAAACTGTCTGCTTACATAAACAGTAATACAAGGGGTGTTATGAGCCATATT
CAACGGGAAACGTCGAGGCCGCGATTAAATTCCAACATGGATGCTGATTTATATGGGTATAAATGGGCTC
GCGATAATGTCGGGCAATCAGGTGCGACAATCTATCGCTTGTATGGGAAGCCCGATGCGCCAGAGTTGTT
TCTGAAACATGGCAAAGGTAGCGTTGCCAATGATGTTACAGATGAGATGGTCAGACTAAACTGGCTGACG
GAATTTATGCCTCTTCCGACCATCAAGCATTTTATCCGTACTCCTGATGATGCATGGTTACTCACCACTG
CGATCCCCGGAAAAACAGCATTCCAGGTATTAGAAGAATATCCTGATTCAGGTGAAAATATTGTTGATGC
GCTGGCAGTGTTCCTGCGCCGGTTGCATTCGATTCCTGTTTGTAATTGTCCTTTTAACAGCGATCGCGTA
TTTCGTCTCGCTCAGGCGCAATCACGAATGAATAACGGTTTGGTTGATGCGAGTGATTTTGATGACGAGC
GTAATGGCTGGCCTGTTGAACAAGTCTGGAAAGAAATGCATAAACTTTTGCCATTCTCACCGGATTCAGT
CGTCACTCATGGTGATTTCTCACTTGATAACCTTATTTTTGACGAGGGGAAATTAATAGGTTGTATTGAT
GTTGGACGAGTCGGAATCGCAGACCGATACCAGGATCTTGCCATCCTATGGAACTGCCTCGGTGAGTTTT
CTCCTTCATTACAGAAACGGCTTTTTCAAAAATATGGTATTGATAATCCTGATATGAATAAATTGCAGTT
TCATTTGATGCTCGATGAGTTTTTCTAATCAGAATTGGTTAATTGGTTGTAACACTGGCAGAGCATTACG
CTGACTTGACGGGACGGCGCAAGCTCATGACCAAAATCCCTTAACGTGAGTTACGCGTCGTTCCACTGAG
CGTCAGACCCCGTAGAAAAGATCAAAGGATCTTCTTGAGATCCTTTTTTTCTGCGCGTAATCTGCTGCTT
GCAAACAAAAAAACCACCGCTACCAGCGGTGGTTTGTTTGCCGGATCAAGAGCTACCAACTCTTTTTCCG
AAGGTAACTGGCTTCAGCAGAGCGCAGATACCAAATACTGTTCTTCTAGTGTAGCCGTAGTTAGGCCACC
ACTTCAAGAACTCTGTAGCACCGCCTACATACCTCGCTCTGCTAATCCTGTTACCAGTGGCTGCTGCCAG
TGGCGATAAGTCGTGTCTTACCGGGTTGGACTCAAGACGATAGTTACCGGATAAGGCGCAGCGGTCGGGC
TGAACGGGGGGTTCGTGCACACAGCCCAGCTTGGAGCGAACGACCTACACCGAACTGAGATACCTACAGC
GTGAGCTATGAGAAAGCGCCACGCTTCCCGAAGGGAGAAAGGCGGACAGGTATCCGGTAAGCGGCAGGGT
CGGAACAGGAGAGCGCACGAGGGAGCTTCCAGGGGGAAACGCCTGGTATCTTTATAGTCCTGTCGGGTTT
CGCCACCTCTGACTTGAGCGTCGATTTTTGTGATGCTCGTCAGGGGGGCGGAGCCTATGGAAAAACGCCA
GCAACGCGGCCTTTTTACGGTTCCTGGCCTTTTGCTGGCCTTTTGCTCACATGTTCTTTCCTGCGTTATC
CCCTGATTCTGTGGATAACCGTATTACCGCCTTTGAGTGAGCTGATACCGCTCGCCGCAGCCGAACGACC
GAGCGCAGCGAGTCAGTGAGCGAGGAAGCGGAAGAGCGCCCAATACGCAAACCGCCTCTCCCCGCGCGTT
GGCCGATTCATTAATGCAGCTGGCACGACAGGTTTCCCGACTGGAAAGCGGGCAGTGAGCGCAACGCAAT
TAATACGCGTACCGCTAGCCAGGAAGAGTTTGTAGAAACGCAAAAAGGCCATCCGTCAGGATGGCCTTCT
GCTTAGTTTGATGCCTGGCAGTTTATGGCGGGCGTCCTGCCCGCCACCCTCCGGGCCGTTGCTTCACAAC
GTTCAAATCCGCTCCCGGCGGATTTGTCCTACTCAGGAGAGCGTTCACCGACAAACAACAGATAAAACGA
AAGGCCCAGTCTTCCGACTGAGCCTTTCGTTTTATTTGATGCCTGGCAGTTCCCTACTCTCGCGTTAACG
CTAGCATGGATGTTTTCCCAGTCACGACGTT
